Addgene plasmid #215442: pENTR221-Illusia
Purpose: Gateway entry vector with Illusia FRET reporter for integrin phosphorylation
Depositing lab: Johanna Ivaska. Depositing organization: Turku Bioscience Centre. Publication: Dynamic regulation of integrin beta1 phosphorylation supports invasion of breast cancer cells. Conway JRW, Joshi O, Kaivola J, Follain G, Gounis M, Kuhl D, Ivaska J. Nat Cell Biol. 2025 May 26. doi: 10.1038/s41556-025-01663-4. PubMed 40419795.
Backbone
  Vector backbone: pDONR221
  Backbone manufacturer: Thermo Fisher Scientific Inc.
  Backbone size w/o insert (bp): 2546
  Total vector size (bp): 4845
  Vector type: Gateway entry vector
Growth in bacteria
  Bacterial resistance: Kanamycin, 50 μg/mL
  Growth temperature: 37°C
  Growth strain: DH5alpha
  Copy number: High Copy
Gene/Insert
  Gene/Insert name: Illusia
  Species: Synthetic
  Insert size (bp): 2274
  Promoter: none
  Cloning method: Gateway Cloning
  Sequencing primers: 5′ attL1_F; 3′ m13_R
Terms and licenses: Academic/Nonprofit Terms; Industry Terms
How to cite: pENTR221-Illusia was a gift from Johanna Ivaska (Addgene plasmid # 215442 ; http://n2t.net/addgene:215442 ; RRID:Addgene_215442)
