[The description below was written by a language model from this plasmid's Addgene catalogue record and pLannotate feature annotations shown in this document.]
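Description:
pENTR221-Illusia is a Gateway entry clone built on the pDONR221 backbone, about 4.8 kb in total with a synthetic insert of roughly 2.3 kb. It is maintained in E. coli as a high-copy plasmid through a ColE1/pUC-type origin and is selected with kanamycin via an aminoglycoside phosphotransferase (KanR) gene. The rrnB T1 and T2 terminators sit upstream of the cloning region, where they insulate the insert from read-through transcription. A T7 promoter lies just beyond attL2. The short matches annotated as RSF ori, lacI and lacZα are only small fragments, most likely backbone remnants rather than functional parts.

The payload, flanked by attL1 and attL2, is the Illusia open reading frame, a genetically encoded FRET reporter for integrin phosphorylation. According to the feature table it begins with a short fragment of Lyn, which is typically used as a lipid-modified membrane-targeting motif. This is followed by the yellow fluorescent protein YPet, a fragment of the human adaptor DOK1, an unannotated stretch of roughly 450 bp, and finally the cyan fluorescent protein mTurquoise2. DOK1 is noted to bind integrin β tails in competition with talin, so it plausibly serves as the phospho-recognition module. The unannotated segment may hold a linker and integrin-derived substrate sequence, but the record does not say so. mTurquoise2 and YPet form the donor/acceptor pair.

The entry clone has no promoter for the insert and is not an expression construct. It is intended for LR Clonase recombination into destination vectors that supply the promoter and delivery system. The associated work concerns integrin β1 phosphorylation dynamics in breast cancer cell invasion.
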