Features (pLannotate 1.2.2; 14 found; start..end, strand, type, name):
      4..76      +  rep_origin     RSF ori (fragment): Plasmids containing the RSF 1030 origin of replication can be propagated in E. coli cells that contain additional plasmids with compatible origins.
     78..170     +  CDS            lacI (fragment): lac repressor; lacI; The lac repressor binds to the lac operator to inhibit transcription in E. coli. This inhibition can be relieved by adding lactose or isopropyl-β-D-thiogalactopyranoside (IPTG).
    225..252     -  terminator     rrnB T2 terminator: transcription terminator T2 from the E. coli rrnB gene
    384..427     +  terminator     rrnB T1 terminator: Escherichia coli rrnB; transcription terminator T1 from the E. coli rrnB gene
    474..510     -  CDS            lacZα (fragment): LacZα fragment of β-galactosidase; lacZ fragment
    526..625     +  protein_bind   attL1: mutant version of attL; recombination site for the Gateway® LR reaction LR Clonase™
    641..700     +  CDS            Lyn (fragment): LYN_MOUSE - Experimental evidence at protein level: Swiss-Prot protein existence level 1. Non-receptor tyrosine-protein kinase that transmits signals from cell surface receptors and plays an important role in the regulation of innate and adaptive immune responses, hematopoiesis, responses to growth factors and cytokines, integrin signaling, but also responses to DNA damage and genotoxic agents. Functions primarily as negative regulator, but can also function as activator, depending on the context. Required for the initiation of the B-cell response, but also for its down-regulation and terminat
    701..1414    +  CDS            YPet: YPet is a basic (constitutively fluorescent) yellow fluorescent protein published in 2005, derived from Aequorea victoria. It has moderate acid sensitivity.
   1403..1741    +  CDS            DOK1 (fragment): DOK1_HUMAN - Experimental evidence at protein level: Swiss-Prot protein existence level 1. DOK proteins are enzymatically inert adaptor or scaffolding proteins. They provide a docking platform for the assembly of multimolecular signaling complexes. DOK1 appears to be a negative regulator of the insulin signaling pathway. Modulates integrin activation by competing with talin for the same binding site on ITGB3. From Homo sapiens (Human).
   2198..2917    +  CDS            mTurquoise2: enhanced monomeric variant of CFP (Goedhart et al., 2012) mammalian codon-optimized
   2927..3026    -  protein_bind   attL2: mutant version of attL; recombination site for the Gateway® LR reaction LR Clonase™
   3044..3062    -  promoter       T7 promoter: promoter for bacteriophage T7 RNA polymerase
   3196..4005    +  CDS            KanR: aminoglycoside phosphotransferase; aph(3')-Ia; confers resistance to kanamycin in bacteria or G418 (Geneticin®) in eukaryotes
   4152..4740    +  rep_origin     ori: high-copy-number ColE1/pMB1/pBR322/pUC origin of replication
>Addgene plasmid #215442 | pENTR221-Illusia | addgene full sequence | sequence record 445196 | Addgene NGS Result
GCCTTTGAGTGAGCTGATACCGCTCGCCGCAGCCGAACGACCGAGCGCAGCGAGTCAGTGAGCGAGGAAG
CGGAAGAGCGCCCAATACGCAAACCGCCTCTCCCCGCGCGTTGGCCGATTCATTAATGCAGCTGGCACGA
CAGGTTTCCCGACTGGAAAGCGGGCAGTGAGCGCAACGCAATTAATACGCGTACCGCTAGCCAGGAAGAG
TTTGTAGAAACGCAAAAAGGCCATCCGTCAGGATGGCCTTCTGCTTAGTTTGATGCCTGGCAGTTTATGG
CGGGCGTCCTGCCCGCCACCCTCCGGGCCGTTGCTTCACAACGTTCAAATCCGCTCCCGGCGGATTTGTC
CTACTCAGGAGAGCGTTCACCGACAAACAACAGATAAAACGAAAGGCCCAGTCTTCCGACTGAGCCTTTC
GTTTTATTTGATGCCTGGCAGTTCCCTACTCTCGCGTTAACGCTAGCATGGATGTTTTCCCAGTCACGAC
GTTGTAAAACGACGGCCAGTCTTAAGCTCGGGCCCCAAATAATGATTTTATTTTGACTGATAGTGACCTG
TTCGTTGCAACAAATTGATGAGCAATGCTTTTTTATAATGCCAACTTTGTACAAAAAAGCAGGCTAGCGT
CGACGCCACCATGGGCTGCATCAAGAGCAAGCGCAAGGACAACCTGAACGACGACGGCGTGGACTCTAGA
ATGGTGAGCAAGGGCGAGGAGCTGTTCACCGGGGTGGTGCCCATCCTGGTCGAGCTGGACGGCGACGTAA
ACGGCCACAAGTTCAGCGTGTCCGGCGAGGGCGAGGGCGATGCCACCTACGGCAAGCTGACCCTGAAGCT
TCTATGCACCACCGGCAAGCTGCCCGTGCCCTGGCCCACCCTCGTGACCACCCTGGGCTACGGCCTGCAG
TGCTTCGCCCGCTACCCCGACCACATGAAGCAGCACGACTTCTTCAAGTCCGCCATGCCCGAAGGCTACG
TCCAGGAGCGCACCATCTTCTTCAAGGACGACGGCAACTACAAGACCCGCGCCGAGGTGAAGTTCGAGGG
CGACACCCTGGTGAACCGCATCGAGCTGAAGGGCATCGACTTCAAGGAGGACGGCAACATCCTGGGGCAC
AAGCTGGAGTACAACTACAACAGCCACAACGTCTATATCACCGCCGACAAGCAGAAGAACGGCATCAAGG
CCAACTTCAAGATCCGCCACAACATCGAGGACGGCGGCGTGCAGCTCGCCGACCACTACCAGCAGAACAC
CCCCATCGGCGACGGCCCCGTGCTGCTGCCCGACAACCACTACCTGAGCTACCAGTCCGCCCTGTTCAAA
GACCCCAACGAGAAGCGCGATCACATGGTCCTGCTGGAGTTCCTGACCGCCGCCGGGATCACTGAGGGCA
TGAACGAGCTGTACCTCGAGGAAGGTTCCCAATTCTGGGTAACGGTGCAGAGGACTGAGGCCGCCGAGCG
CTGTGGCCTGCATGGCTCCTACGTGCTGAGGGTGGAGGCTGAAAGGCTGACTCTCCTGACCGTGGGGGCC
CAGAGTCAGATACTGGAGCCACTCCTGTCCTGGCCCTACACTCTGTTGCGTCGCTATGGCCGGGACAAGG
TCATGTTCTCTTTCGAGGCCGGCCGCCGCTGCCCCTCAGGCCCTGGAACCTTCACCTTCCAGACGGCACA
GGGAAATGACATCTTCCAGGCAGTTGAGACTGCCATCCACCGGCAGAAGGCCCAGGGAAAGGCCGGAGGT
ACCAGTGCTGGTGGTAGTGCTGGTGGTAGTGCTGGTGGTAGTGCTGGTGGTAGTGCTGGTGGTTCCGGCA
GTGCTGGTGGTAGTGCTGGTGGTAGTACCAGTGCTGGTGGTAGTGCTGGTGGTAGTGCTGGTGGTAGTGC
TGGTGGTAGTGCTGGTGGTTCCGGCAGTGCTGGTGGTAGTGCTGGTGGTAGTACCAGTGCTGGTGGTAGT
GCTGGTGGTAGTGCTGGTGGTAGTGCTGGTGGTAGTGCTGGTGGTTCCGGCAGTGCTGGTGGTAGTGCTG
GTGGTAGTACCAGTGCTGGTGGTAGTGCTGGTGGTAGTGCTGGTGGTAGTGCTGGTGGTAGTGCTGGTGG
TTCCGGAAAAGGAGAGTATAAGCCGAATGTCGTGACTACAGTAGCCAGTAAGTATATTCCTAATGAAGGT
ACGGACTGGAAAGCCAATGGCGGCCGCATGGTGAGCAAGGGCGAGGAGCTGTTCACCGGGGTGGTGCCCA
TCCTGGTCGAGCTGGACGGCGACGTAAACGGCCACAAGTTCAGCGTGTCCGGCGAGGGCGAGGGCGATGC
CACCTACGGCAAGCTGACCCTGAAGTTCATCTGCACCACCGGCAAGCTGCCCGTGCCCTGGCCCACCCTC
GTGACCACCCTGTCCTGGGGCGTGCAGTGCTTCGCCCGCTACCCCGACCACATGAAGCAGCACGACTTCT
TCAAGTCCGCCATGCCCGAAGGCTACGTCCAGGAGCGCACCATCTTCTTCAAGGACGACGGCAACTACAA
GACCCGCGCCGAGGTGAAGTTCGAGGGCGACACCCTGGTGAACCGCATCGAGCTGAAGGGCATCGACTTC
AAGGAGGACGGCAACATCCTGGGGCACAAGCTGGAGTACAACTACTTTAGCGACAACGTCTATATCACCG
CCGACAAGCAGAAGAACGGCATCAAGGCCAACTTCAAGATCCGCCACAACATCGAGGACGGCGGCGTGCA
GCTCGCCGACCACTACCAGCAGAACACCCCCATCGGCGACGGCCCCGTGCTGCTGCCCGACAACCACTAC
CTGAGCACCCAGTCCAAGCTGAGCAAAGACCCCAACGAGAAGCGCGATCACATGGTCCTGCTGGAGTTCG
TGACCGCCGCCGGGATCACTCTCGGCATGGACGAGCTGTACAAGTAATGAGAATTCACCCAGCTTTCTTG
TACAAAGTTGGCATTATAAGAAAGCATTGCTTATCAATTTGTTGCAACGAACAGGTCACTATCAGTCAAA
ATAAAATCATTATTTGCCATCCAGCTGATATCCCCTATAGTGAGTCGTATTACATGGTCATAGCTGTTTC
CTGGCAGCTCTGGCCCGTGTCTCAAAATCTCTGATGTTACATTGCACAAGATAAAAATATATCATCATGA
ACAATAAAACTGTCTGCTTACATAAACAGTAATACAAGGGGTGTTATGAGCCATATTCAACGGGAAACGT
CGAGGCCGCGATTAAATTCCAACATGGATGCTGATTTATATGGGTATAAATGGGCTCGCGATAATGTCGG
GCAATCAGGTGCGACAATCTATCGCTTGTATGGGAAGCCCGATGCGCCAGAGTTGTTTCTGAAACATGGC
AAAGGTAGCGTTGCCAATGATGTTACAGATGAGATGGTCAGACTAAACTGGCTGACGGAATTTATGCCTC
TTCCGACCATCAAGCATTTTATCCGTACTCCTGATGATGCATGGTTACTCACCACTGCGATCCCCGGAAA
AACAGCATTCCAGGTATTAGAAGAATATCCTGATTCAGGTGAAAATATTGTTGATGCGCTGGCAGTGTTC
CTGCGCCGGTTGCATTCGATTCCTGTTTGTAATTGTCCTTTTAACAGCGATCGCGTATTTCGTCTCGCTC
AGGCGCAATCACGAATGAATAACGGTTTGGTTGATGCGAGTGATTTTGATGACGAGCGTAATGGCTGGCC
TGTTGAACAAGTCTGGAAAGAAATGCATAAACTTTTGCCATTCTCACCGGATTCAGTCGTCACTCATGGT
GATTTCTCACTTGATAACCTTATTTTTGACGAGGGGAAATTAATAGGTTGTATTGATGTTGGACGAGTCG
GAATCGCAGACCGATACCAGGATCTTGCCATCCTATGGAACTGCCTCGGTGAGTTTTCTCCTTCATTACA
GAAACGGCTTTTTCAAAAATATGGTATTGATAATCCTGATATGAATAAATTGCAGTTTCATTTGATGCTC
GATGAGTTTTTCTAATCAGAATTGGTTAATTGGTTGTAACACTGGCAGAGCATTACGCTGACTTGACGGG
ACGGCGCAAGCTCATGACCAAAATCCCTTAACGTGAGTTACGCGTCGTTCCACTGAGCGTCAGACCCCGT
AGAAAAGATCAAAGGATCTTCTTGAGATCCTTTTTTTCTGCGCGTAATCTGCTGCTTGCAAACAAAAAAA
CCACCGCTACCAGCGGTGGTTTGTTTGCCGGATCAAGAGCTACCAACTCTTTTTCCGAAGGTAACTGGCT
TCAGCAGAGCGCAGATACCAAATACTGTTCTTCTAGTGTAGCCGTAGTTAGGCCACCACTTCAAGAACTC
TGTAGCACCGCCTACATACCTCGCTCTGCTAATCCTGTTACCAGTGGCTGCTGCCAGTGGCGATAAGTCG
TGTCTTACCGGGTTGGACTCAAGACGATAGTTACCGGATAAGGCGCAGCGGTCGGGCTGAACGGGGGGTT
CGTGCACACAGCCCAGCTTGGAGCGAACGACCTACACCGAACTGAGATACCTACAGCGTGAGCTATGAGA
AAGCGCCACGCTTCCCGAAGGGAGAAAGGCGGACAGGTATCCGGTAAGCGGCAGGGTCGGAACAGGAGAG
CGCACGAGGGAGCTTCCAGGGGGAAACGCCTGGTATCTTTATAGTCCTGTCGGGTTTCGCCACCTCTGAC
TTGAGCGTCGATTTTTGTGATGCTCGTCAGGGGGGCGGAGCCTATGGAAAAACGCCAGCAACGCGGCCTT
TTTACGGTTCCTGGCCTTTTGCTGGCCTTTTGCTCACATGTTCTTTCCTGCGTTATCCCCTGATTCTGTG
GATAACCGTATTACC
